Addgene plasmid #187186: Phat2-dr-cPla2-C2-Y90F-V91F-EGFP-6H
Purpose: Protein Expression
Depositing lab: Philipp Niethammer. Depositing organization: Memorial Sloan-Kettering Cancer Center. Publication: A synergy between mechanosensitive calcium- and membrane-binding mediates tension-sensing by C2-like domains. Shen Z, Belcheva KT, Jelcic M, Hui KL, Katikaneni A, Niethammer P. Proc Natl Acad Sci U S A. 2022 Jan 4;119(1). pii: 2112390119. doi: 10.1073/pnas.2112390119. PubMed 34969839.
Backbone
  Vector backbone: pHat2
  Backbone size w/o insert (bp): 4373
  Total vector size (bp): 5520
  Vector type: Bacterial Expression
Growth in bacteria
  Bacterial resistance: Ampicillin, 100 μg/mL
  Growth temperature: 37°C
  Growth strain: DH5alpha
  Copy number: High Copy
Gene/Insert
  Gene/Insert name: ENSDARG00000024546
  Species: D. rerio (zebrafish)
  Insert size (bp): 1152
  Mutation: Y90F, V91F
  Entrez Gene: pla2g4aa (a.k.a. PLA2G4A, cpla2, pla2g4)
  Tag / fusion protein: EGFP (C terminal on insert)
  Cloning method: Unknown
  Sequencing primers: 5′ T7; 3′ SP6
Terms and licenses: Academic/Nonprofit Terms; Industry Terms: Not Available to Industry
How to cite: Phat2-dr-cPla2-C2-Y90F-V91F-EGFP-6H was a gift from Philipp Niethammer (Addgene plasmid # 187186 ; http://n2t.net/addgene:187186 ; RRID:Addgene_187186)
