[The description below was written by a language model from this plasmid's Addgene catalogue record and pLannotate feature annotations shown in this document.]
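Description:
Phat2-dr-cPla2-C2-Y90F-V91F-EGFP-6H is a bacterial expression plasmid built on the pHat2 backbone, about 5.5 kb in total, for producing a fluorescently tagged recombinant protein in E. coli. It is maintained through a high-copy ColE1/pUC-type origin and selected with ampicillin via the β-lactamase gene and its own promoter. The backbone also carries fragments of f1/M13 phage origins, bom and rop, which appear to be vestigial remnants rather than functional parts.

The expression cassette uses a T7 promoter followed directly by a lac operator and the T7 gene 10 ribosome binding site, with a T7 terminator downstream. A full-length lacI gene driven by the lacIq promoter is on the plasmid, so transcription is repressed until relieved by IPTG in a host supplying T7 RNA polymerase. The open reading frame begins with a roughly 380 bp segment of zebrafish cytosolic phospholipase A2 (pla2g4aa), annotated by homology to human PLA2G4A. By the construct name, this segment corresponds to the C2 domain, the calcium-dependent membrane-binding module of the enzyme. It bears two substitutions, Y90F and V91F. EGFP is fused in frame to its C terminus, and a short annotated tag fragment after EGFP matches the 6xHis tag indicated by "6H" in the name, which would allow metal-affinity purification. An SP6 promoter lies in the reverse orientation just past the coding region and serves as a sequencing primer site.

The stated purpose is protein expression. The associated study concerns tension sensing by C2-like domains through calcium and membrane binding, so this mutant probably serves as a purified fluorescent probe for comparing membrane binding with other C2 variants. The record does not state what effect the mutations have.
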