Features (pLannotate 1.2.2; 24 found; start..end, strand, type, name):
     66..926     +  CDS            AmpR: β-lactamase; bla; confers resistance to ampicillin, carbenicillin, and related antibiotics
   1097..1685    +  rep_origin     ori: high-copy-number ColE1/pMB1/pBR322/pUC origin of replication
   1868..1924    +  CDS            lacI (fragment): lac repressor; lacI; The lac repressor binds to the lac operator to inhibit transcription in E. coli. This inhibition can be relieved by adding lactose or isopropyl-β-D-thiogalactopyranoside (IPTG).
   1927..1945    +  promoter       T7 promoter: promoter for bacteriophage T7 RNA polymerase
   1945..1969    +  protein_bind   lac operator: The lac repressor binds to the lac operator to inhibit transcription in E. coli. This inhibition can be relieved by adding lactose or isopropyl-β-D-thiogalactopyranoside (IPTG). lac repressor encoded by lacI
   1982..2004    +  RBS            RBS: efficient ribosome binding site from bacteriophage T7 gene 10 (Olins and Rangwala, 1989)
   2021..2404    +  CDS            PLA2G4A (fragment): PA24A_HUMAN - Also known as CPLA2, PLA2G4. Experimental evidence at protein level: Swiss-Prot protein existence level 1. Has primarily calcium-dependent phospholipase and lysophospholipase activities, with a major role in membrane lipid remodeling and biosynthesis of lipid mediators of the inflammatory response (PubMed:7794891, PubMed:8619991, PubMed:8702602, PubMed:9425121, PubMed:10358058, PubMed:14709560, PubMed:16617059, PubMed:17472963, PubMed:27642067, PubMed:18451993). Plays an important role in embryo implantation and parturition through its ability to trigger prostanoid production (By
   2420..3136    +  CDS            EGFP: EGFP is a basic (constitutively fluorescent) green fluorescent protein published in 1996, derived from Aequorea victoria. It is reported to be a rapidly-maturing weak dimer with moderate acid sensitivity.
   3143..3159    +  CDS            capTEV™ (fragment): composite tag for in vivo biotinylation, TEV protease cleavage, and 6xHis tagging
   3190..3208    -  promoter       SP6 promoter: promoter for bacteriophage SP6 RNA polymerase
   3223..3272    +  CDS            SET1 (fragment): solubility-enhancement tag derived from T7 phage gene 10B
   3280..3327    +  terminator     T7 terminator: transcription terminator for bacteriophage T7 RNA polymerase
   3356..3422    +  CDS            lacZα (fragment): LacZα fragment of β-galactosidase; lacZ fragment
   3426..3647    -  rep_origin     M13 ori (fragment) (sequence partly withheld): M13 bacteriophage origin of replication; arrow indicates direction of (+) strand synthesis
   3648..3668    -  misc_feature   MCS (fragment): pUC18/19 multiple cloning site
   3667..3685    -  promoter       lac UV5 promoter (fragment): E. coli lac promoter with an "up" mutation
   3700..3721    -  protein_bind   CAP binding site: CAP binding activates transcription in the presence of cAMP. E. coli catabolite activator protein
   3734..4816    -  CDS            lacI: lac repressor; lacI; The lac repressor binds to the lac operator to inhibit transcription in E. coli. This inhibition can be relieved by adding lactose or isopropyl-β-D-thiogalactopyranoside (IPTG).
   4817..4894    -  promoter       lacIq promoter: lacI (mutant); In the lacIq allele, a single base change in the promoter boosts expression of the lacI gene about 10-fold.
   4894..4912    -  misc_feature   MCS (fragment): pUC18/19 multiple cloning site
   4913..5143    -  rep_origin     f1 ori (fragment) (sequence partly withheld): f1 bacteriophage origin of replication; arrow indicates direction of (+) strand synthesis
   5144..5243    -  misc_feature   bom (fragment): basis of mobility region from pBR322
   5345..5380    -  CDS            rop (fragment): Rop protein, which maintains plasmids at low copy number; rop
   5475..65      +  promoter       AmpR promoter (across the origin): bla
>Addgene plasmid #187186 | Phat2-dr-cPla2-C2-Y90F-V91F-EGFP-6H | addgene full sequence | sequence record 368494 | Addgene NGS Result
ATATGTATCCGCTCATGAGACAATAACCCTGATAAATGCTTCAATAATATTGAAAAAGGAAGAGTATGAG
TATTCAACATTTCCGTGTCGCCCTTATTCCCTTTTTTGCGGCATTTTGCCTTCCTGTTTTTGCTCACCCA
GAAACGCTGGTGAAAGTAAAAGATGCTGAAGATCAGTTGGGTGCACGAGTGGGTTACATCGAACTGGATC
TCAACAGCGGTAAGATCCTTGAGAGTTTTCGCCCCGAAGAACGTTTTCCAATGATGAGCACTTTTAAAGT
TCTGCTATGTGGCGCGGTATTATCCCGTATTGACGCCGGGCAAGAGCAACTCGGTCGCCGCATACACTAT
TCTCAGAATGACTTGGTTGAGTACTCACCAGTCACAGAAAAGCATCTTACGGATGGCATGACAGTAAGAG
AATTATGCAGTGCTGCCATAACCATGAGTGATAACACTGCGGCCAACTTACTTCTGACAACGATCGGAGG
ACCGAAGGAGCTAACCGCTTTTTTGCACAACATGGGGGATCATGTAACTCGCCTTGATCGTTGGGAACCG
GAGCTGAATGAAGCCATACCAAACGACGAGCGTGACACCACGATGCCTGTAGCAATGGCAACAACGTTGC
GCAAACTATTAACTGGCGAACTACTTACTCTAGCTTCCCGGCAACAATTAATAGACTGGATGGAGGCGGA
TAAAGTTGCAGGACCACTTCTGCGCTCGGCCCTTCCGGCTGGCTGGTTTATTGCTGATAAATCTGGAGCC
GGTGAGCGTGGGTCTCGCGGTATCATTGCAGCACTGGGGCCAGATGGTAAGCCCTCCCGTATCGTAGTTA
TCTACACGACGGGGAGTCAGGCAACTATGGATGAACGAAATAGACAGATCGCTGAGATAGGTGCCTCACT
GATTAAGCATTGGTAACTGTCAGACCAAGTTTACTCATATATACTTTAGATTGATTTAAAACTTCATTTT
TAATTTAAAAGGATCTAGGTGAAGATCCTTTTTGATAATCTCATGACCAAAATCCCTTAACGTGAGTTTT
CGTTCCACTGAGCGTCAGACCCCGTAGAAAAGATCAAAGGATCTTCTTGAGATCCTTTTTTTCTGCGCGT
AATCTGCTGCTTGCAAACAAAAAAACCACCGCTACCAGCGGTGGTTTGTTTGCCGGATCAAGAGCTACCA
ACTCTTTTTCCGAAGGTAACTGGCTTCAGCAGAGCGCAGATACCAAATACTGTTCTTCTAGTGTAGCCGT
AGTTAGGCCACCACTTCAAGAACTCTGTAGCACCGCCTACATACCTCGCTCTGCTAATCCTGTTACCAGT
GGCTGCTGCCAGTGGCGATAAGTCGTGTCTTACCGGGTTGGACTCAAGACGATAGTTACCGGATAAGGCG
CAGCGGTCGGGCTGAACGGGGGGTTCGTGCACACAGCCCAGCTTGGAGCGAACGACCTACACCGAACTGA
GATACCTACAGCGTGAGCTATGAGAAAGCGCCACGCTTCCCGAAGGGAGAAAGGCGGACAGGTATCCGGT
AAGCGGCAGGGTCGGAACAGGAGAGCGCACGAGGGAGCTTCCAGGGGGAAACGCCTGGTATCTTTATAGT
CCTGTCGGGTTTCGCCACCTCTGACTTGAGCGTCGATTTTTGTGATGCTCGTCAGGGGGGCGGAGCCTAT
GGAAAAACGCCAGCAACGCGGCCTTTTTACGGTTCCTGGCCTTTTGCTGGCCTTTTGCTCACATGTTCTT
TCCTGCGTTATCCCCTGATTCTGTGGATAACCGTATTACCGCCTTTGAGTGAGCTGATACCGCTCGCCGC
AGCCGAACGACCGAGCGCAGCGAGTCAGTGAGCGAGGAAGCGGAAGAGCGCCCAATACGCAAACCGCCTC
TCCCCGCGCGTTGGCCGATTCATTAATGCAGCTGATTAATACGACTCACTATAGGGAATTGTGAGCGGAT
AACAATTCCTCTAGAAATAATTTTGTTTAACTTTAAGAAGGAGATATATCCATGTCCAACATTATAGTTG
AGCATCAGTATTCTCATAGACTGAAATTGACTGTGGTGAGAGCTGAAAATGTAACTAAAGGAGCATTTGG
GGATTTATTGGACACCCCGGACCCTTATGTTGAGCTGTCAGTGCCAACCACACCAGAGTCAAGAAAACGA
ACCCGCCACATTAACAATGACATTAACCCCAAGTGGAACGAGACCTTTGAGTTCATATTGGATCCCAATC
AATCCAATGTTTTGGAGGTGACACTGATGGATGCCAATTTTTTCATGGATGAAACTCTTGGCACAGCAAA
ATATTCCCTCTCAAAACTCAAAGTGGCACAAATGGAGCATGTGACCCTCTCTATCGGCAAGACAACCAAA
GTGTTCCTCGACTTGCTCTTGGAAGGACCGGTCGCCACCATGGTGAGCAAGGGCGAGGAGCTGTTCACCG
GGGTGGTGCCCATCCTGGTCGAGCTGGACGGCGACGTAAACGGCCACAAGTTCAGCGTGTCCGGCGAGGG
CGAGGGCGATGCCACCTACGGCAAGCTGACCCTGAAGTTCATCTGCACCACCGGCAAGCTGCCCGTGCCC
TGGCCCACCCTCGTGACCACCCTGACCTACGGCGTGCAGTGCTTCAGCCGCTACCCCGACCACATGAAGC
AGCACGACTTCTTCAAGTCCGCCATGCCCGAAGGCTACGTCCAGGAGCGCACCATCTTCTTCAAGGACGA
CGGCAACTACAAGACCCGCGCCGAGGTGAAGTTCGAGGGCGACACCCTGGTGAACCGCATCGAGCTGAAG
GGCATCGACTTCAAGGAGGACGGCAACATCCTGGGGCACAAGCTGGAGTACAACTACAACAGCCACAACG
TCTATATCATGGCCGACAAGCAGAAGAACGGCATCAAGGTGAACTTCAAGATCCGCCACAACATCGAGGA
CGGCAGCGTGCAGCTCGCCGACCACTACCAGCAGAACACCCCCATCGGCGACGGCCCCGTGCTGCTGCCC
GACAACCACTACCTGAGCACCCAGTCCGCCCTGAGCAAAGACCCCAACGAGAAGCGCGATCACATGGTCC
TGCTGGAGTTCGTGACCGCCGCCGGGATCACTCTCGGCATGGACGAGCTGTACAAGTCCGGACATCATCA
TCATCATCACTGAGCGGCCGCATGCATAAGCTTGAGTATTCTATAGTGTCACCTAAATCCCAGCTTGATC
CGGCTGCTAACAAAGCCCGAAAGGAAGCTGAGTTGGCTGCTGCCACCGCTGAGCAATAACTAGCATAACC
CCTTGGGGCCTCTAAACGGGTCTTGAGGGGTTTTTTGCTGAAAGGAGGAACTATATCCGGATAACCTGGC
GTAATAGCGAAGAGGCCCGCACCGATCGCCCTTCCCAACAGTTGCGCAGCCTGAATGGCGAATGGAAATT
GTAAGCGTTAATATTTTGTTAAAATTCGCGTTAAATTTTTGTTAAATCAGCTCATTTTTTAACCAATAGG
CCGAAATCGGCAAAATCCCTTATAAATCAAAAGAATAGACCGAGATAGGGT
[37 nt withheld, positions 3552-3588]
AAAGAACGTGGACTCCAACGTCAAAGG
[32 nt withheld, positions 3616-3647]
AGCTTGCATGCCTGCAGGTCGGAAGCATAAAGTGTAAAGCCTGGGGTGCCTAATGAGTGAGCTAACTTAC
ATTAATTGCGTTGCGCTCACTGCCCGCTTTCCAGTCGGGAAACCTGTCGTGCCAGCTGCATTAATGAATC
GGCCAACGCGCGGGGAGAGGCGGTTTGCGTATTGGGCGCCAGGGTGGTTTTTCTTTTCACCAGTGAGACG
GGCAACAGCTGATTGCCCTTCACCGCCTGGCCCTGAGAGAGTTGCAGCAAGCGGTCCACGCTGGTTTGCC
CCAGCAGGCGAAAATCCTGTTTGATGGTGGTTAACGGCGGGATATAACATGAGCTGTCTTCGGTATCGTC
GTATCCCACTACCGAGATATCCGCACCAACGCGCAGCCCGGACTCGGTAATGGCGCGCATTGCGCCCAGC
GCCATCTGATCGTTGGCAACCAGCATCGCAGTGGGAACGATGCCCTCATTCAGCATTTGCATGGTTTGTT
GAAAACCGGACATGGCACTCCAGTCGCCTTCCCGTTCCGCTATCGGCTGAATTTGATTGCGAGTGAGATA
TTTATGCCAGCCAGCCAGACGCAGACGCGCCGAGACAGAACTTAATGGGCCCGCTAACAGCGCGATTTGC
TGGTGACCCAATGCGACCAGATGCTCCACGCCCAGTCGCGTACCGTCTTCATGGGAGAAAATAATACTGT
TGATGGGTGTCTGGTCAGAGACATCAAGAAATAACGCCGGAACATTAGTGCAGGCAGCTTCCACAGCAAT
GGCATCCTGGTCATCCAGCGGATAGTTAATGATCAGCCCACTGACGCGTTGCGCGAGAAGATTGTGCACC
GCCGCTTTACAGGCTTCGACGCCGCTTCGTTCTACCATCGACACCACCACGCTGGCACCCAGTTGATCGG
CGCGAGATTTAATCGCCGCGACAATTTGCGACGGCGCGTGCAGGGCCAGACTGGAGGTGGCAACGCCAAT
CAGCAACGACTGTTTGCCCGCCAGTTGTTGTGCCACGCGGTTGGGAATGTAATTCAGCTCCGCCATCGCC
GCTTCCACTTTTTCCCGCGTTTTCGCAGAAACGTGGCTGGCCTGGTTCACCACGCGGGAAACGGTCTGAT
AAGAGACACCGGCATACTCTGCGACATCGTATAACGTTACTGGTTTCACATTCACCACCCTGAATTGACT
CTCTTCCGGGCGCTATCATGCCATACCGCGAAAGGTTTTGCACCATTCGATGGTGTCGGGTACCGAGCTC
GAATTGTGAACCATCACCCT
[91 nt withheld, positions 4928-5018]
G
[124 nt withheld, positions 5020-5143]
CCTGATGCGGTATTTTCTCCTTACGCATCTGTGCGGTATTTCACACCGCATATGGTGCACTCTCAGTACA
ATCTGCTCTGATGCCGCATAGTTAAGCCAGCCCCGACACCCGCCAACACCCGCTGACGCGCCCTGACGGG
CTTGTCTGCTCCCGGCATCCGCTTACAGACAAGCTGTGACCGTCTCCGGGAGCTGCATGTGTCAGAGGTT
TTCACCGTCATCACCGAAACGCGCGAGACGAAAGGGCCTCGTGATACGCCTATTTTTATAGGTTAATGTC
ATGATAATAATGGTTTCTTAGACGTCAGGTGGCACTTTTCGGGGAAATGTGCGCGGAACCCCTATTTGTT
TATTTTTCTAAATACATTCAA
